>Addgene plasmid #99860 | AAV-KrasG13V/sgKras/Cre | addgene full sequence | sequence record 193770 | Addgene NGS Result
CCTGCAGGCAGCTGCGCGCTCGCTCGCTCACTGAGGCCGCCCGGGCGTCGGGCGACCTTTGGTCGCCCGG
CCTCAGTGAGCGAGCGAGCGCGCAGAGAGGGAGTGGCCAACTCCATCACTAGGGGTTCCTGGAGGGGTGG
AGTCGTGACGTAAAGATCTGATATCATCGATCGCGATGCATTAATTAAGCGGCCGCCATGGCAGTTCTTT
TGTATCCATTTGTCTCTTTATCTGCAATAATATATGTTCTACAAGGGAAAGGAGATAAAGTGTATATATT
AATTTTATTTCAAAAATGTTTGGAAAAGCAGACTAGGAAACAACAGTGTTGTATTCAGGGCTGTTAACTG
TATACAGTGCCAGCACTTAGTGCACCTGTTGGGAGTGCAGTGTATTATAAGCAAGGCAGAAGTCACAGAG
GTTACTGAGAAACTCTTTTATGTTCTTTACATTTTTTTTCTTGCCAAAAATAGTCTTTATCTCTGAATTT
CATTCAATTTTATTTCCTTGTACAGAGGTACTGTTTTTAGTACTCAAAGGATTATATGTTAAAATTGATC
TGATCCTATACCAAATATTTAAACCCATTTCCCACAGATAGTTTATAGATTAAAATGCCATCAAATATTA
TCTTTATTTGCTTCATTGCCTAAATATGTCTTTCCCCAGCACAGTGCAGTTTTGACACCAGCTTCGGCTT
CCTATTTTGTTGCCCTTTATTGCAGAACTGCTCTGATGGCTTTAAAACAGTTCTCTGCAGTTGTTGGCTC
CAACACAGATGTTCTTAGGCTACCTAACTTCTAACTTTTAATATCCAGTCAACAAAGAATACCGCAAGGG
TAGGTGTTGGGATAGCTGTCGACAAGCTCATGCGGGTGTGTCCACAGGGTATAGCGTACTATGCAGAATA
TTTGTACTGAGTGAAGTCATGATACATTCCTTTGAGAGCCATTAGCTGCTACAAAACAGTAATCTGGCTG
TTTAGATCAACAAGCTAAATGATAGAAGATGAAAGTACTGGTTTCCATGTATTTTTATTAAGTGTTGATG
AGAAAGTTGTAAGTGACTTACAGGTTACTCTGTACATCTGTAGTCACTGAATTCGGAATATCTTAGAGTT
TTACACACCTAGGTGAGTGTTAAAATATTGATAAAGTTTTTGATAATCTTGTGTGAGACATGTTCTAATT
TAGTTGTATTTTATTATTTTTATTGTAAGGCCTGCTGAAAATGACTGAGTATAAACTAGTAGTCGTTGGA
GCTGGTGTCGTAGGAAAGTCGGCTCTCACGATCCAGCTAATTCAGAATCACTTTGTGGATGAGTATGACC
CTACGATAGAGGTAACGCTGCTCTACAGTCTGCGTACGCTTGTAAAGGACGGCAGCCAGCCGCTTTGAAA
AAGATATCATTTTTATATTTATTAGAAAATTATATTGAAAGTTATTTCAGTTATATGTGATGTCCTTTAG
TTCCAAGGCTTTAAACTGGGTGTTAGGGAACCATAGGTGCAAGAAAGTCCACTTCTCATGAGAGCTCACC
ACAGAGAAAGAAAGTCCACTTCTCATGAGAGCTTACCACAGAGAGTAAGGTCCAAGATGCCATCCGTGCT
TTGTATTTGCATTTTGATAAATAAATTTCATGATTTTGTGAGAGTTAAGAATATAGCTTTGCCTTTGATC
TATTCCTGAAAGGTTTGTTGTTGTTTTATGGGTTTGTTGTTATTGTGTTGTTGTTTGGTGTCTTTTAGGC
AGGGTCTTACTATGCAGCCCTGACCGGCCTAGAACTCAACTATGTAGACCAGACTAGCTCTGAATTCTCA
GAGATCCATCTACCTGCCTCTGCTGCCCAGATGCTGCGATTAAAGATGTACACCACCATGTACAGTGAAA
GTTACTCTTTTGAAAACACTTTATTGTTATAGATTACTTGGAATGTTGATGTGATGAGAAAATTTGATTA
TACTAGGAAAATAGAATCACTTGATGGTTGAGCTTTTTTTTTAAGACTTATTTATTTTATGTAAGTGAGT
ACACTGCTTCTCTCTTCAGACACACCAGAAGAGGGCATCAGATCCCATTAAGATGGCTGTGAGCCACCAT
GTGGTTGCTGGGAATTGAACTCAGGACCTCTGGAAAGGCAGTCAGTGCTCTTTTTTTGTTTAAAGATTTA
TTTATTTTTATGAATACAGTGTCACTGTCTTCATACACACAAGAGCTCGAGCTGTGAGGGCCTATTTCCC
ATGATTCCTTCATATTTGCATATACGATACAAGGCTGTTAGAGAGATAATTGGAATTAATTTGACTGTAA
ACACAAAGATATTAGTACAAAATACGTGACGTAGAAAGTAATAATTTCTTGGGTAGTTTGCAGTTTTAAA
ATTATGTTTTAAAATGGACTATCATATGCTTACCGTAACTTGAAAGTATTTCGATTTCTTGGCTTTATAT
ATCTTGTGGAAAGGACCAAACACCGACTGAGTATAAACTTGTGGGTTTTAGAGCTAGAAATAGCAAGTTA
AAATAAGGCTAGTCCGTTATCAACTTGAAAAAGTGGCACCGAGTCGGTGCTTTTTTGTTTGGCGCGCCTA
TGGCTTAATTAACATGGCGGCCGCATTCTACCGGGTAGGGGAGGCGCTTTTCCCAAGGCAGTCTGGAGCA
TGCGCTTTAGCAGCCCCGCTGGGCACTTGGCGCTACACAAGTGGCCTCTGGCCTCGCACACATTCCACAT
CCACCGGTAGGCGCCAACCGGCTCCGTTCTTTGGTGGCCCCTTCGCGCCACCTTCTACTCCTCCCCTAGT
CAGGAAGTTCCCCCCCGCCCCGCAGCTCGCGTCGTGCAGGACGTGACAAATGGAAGTAGCACGTCTCACT
AGTCTCGTGCAGATGGACAGCACCGCTGAGCAATGGAAGCGGGTAGGCCTTTGGGGCAGCGGCCAATAGC
AGCTTTGCTCCTTCGCTTTCTGGGCTCAGAGGCTGGGAAGGGGTGGGTCCGGGGGCGGGCTCAGGGGCGG
GCTCAGGGGCGGGGCGGGCGCCCGAAGGTCCTCCGGAGGCCCGGCATTCTGCACGCTTCAAAAGCGCACG
TCTGCCGCGCTGTTCTCCTCTTCCTCATCTCCGGGACCCGGGATGCCCAAGAAGAAGAGGAAGGTGTCCA
ATTTACTGACCGTACACCAAAATTTGCCTGCATTACCGGTCGATGCAACGAGTGATGAGGTTCGCAAGAA
CCTGATGGACATGTTCAGGGATCGCCAGGCGTTTTCTGAGCATACCTGGAAAATGCTTCTGTCCGTTTGC
CGGTCGTGGGCGGCATGGTGCAAGTTGAATAACCGGAAATGGTTTCCCGCAGAACCTGAAGATGTTCGCG
ATTATCTTCTATATCTTCAGGCGCGCGGTCTGGCAGTAAAAACTATCCAGCAACATTTGGGCCAGCTAAA
CATGCTTCATCGTCGGTCCGGGCTGCCACGACCAAGTGACAGCAATGCTGTTTCACTGGTTATGCGGCGG
ATCCGAAAAGAAAACGTTGATGCCGGTGAACGTGCAAAACAGGCTCTAGCGTTCGAACGCACTGATTTCG
ACCAGGTTCGTTCACTCATGGAAAATAGCGATCGCTGCCAGGATATACGTAATCTGGCATTTCTGGGGAT
TGCTTATAACACCCTGTTACGTATAGCCGAAATTGCCAGGATCAGGGTTAAAGATATCTCACGTACTGAC
GGTGGGAGAATGTTAATCCATATTGGCAGAACGAAAACGCTGGTTAGCACCGCAGGTGTAGAGAAGGCAC
TTAGCCTGGGGGTAACTAAACTGGTCGAGCGATGGATTTCCGTCTCTGGTGTAGCTGATGATCCGAATAA
CTACCTGTTTTGCCGGGTCAGAAAAAATGGTGTTGCCGCGCCATCTGCCACCAGCCAGCTATCAACTCGC
GCCCTGGAAGGGATTTTTGAAGCAACTCATCGATTGATTTACGGCGCTAAGGATGACTCTGGTCAGAGAT
ACCTGGCCTGGTCTGGACACAGTGCCCGTGTCGGAGCCGCGCGAGATATGGCCCGCGCTGGAGTTTCAAT
ACCGGAGATCATGCAAGCTGGTGGCTGGACCAATGTAAATATTGTCATGAACTATATCCGTAACCTGGAT
AGTGAAACAGGGGCAATGGTGCGCCTGCTGGAAGATGGCGATTAGCCATGTTTAAGGGTTCCTCTAGTGT
ACACGCGTTGTGCCTTCTAGTTGCCAGCCATCTGTTGTTTGCCCCTCCCCCGTGCCTTCCTTGACCCTGG
AAGGTGCCACTCCCACTGTCCTTTCCTAATAAAATGAGGAAATTGCATCGCATTGTCTGAGTAGGTGTCA
TTCTATTCTGGGGGGTGGGGTGGGGCAGGACAGCAAGGGGGAGGATTGGGAAGACAATAGCAGGCATGCT
GGGGAACGCGTGATATCAGATCTGTTACGTAGATAAGTAGCATGGCGGGTTAATCATTAACTACAAGGAA
CCCCTAGTGATGGAGTTGGCCACTCCCTCTCTGCGCGCTCGCTCGCTCACTGAGGCCGGGCGACCAAAGG
TCGCCCGACGCCCGGGCTTTGCCCGGGCGGCCTCAGTGAGCGAGCGAGCGCGCAGCTGCCTGCAGGTCGA
CTCTAGAGGATCCCCGGGTACCGAGCTCGAATTCACTGGCCGTCGTTTTACAACGTCGTGACTGGGAAAA
CCCTGGCGTTACCCAACTTAATCGCCTTGCAGCACATCCCCCTTTCGCCAGCTGGCGTAATAGCGAAGAG
GCCCGCACCGATCGCCCTTCCCAACAGTTGCGCAGCCTGAATGGCGAATGGCGCCTGATGCGGTATTTTC
TCCTTACGCATCTGTGCGGTATTTCACACCGCATA
[95 nt withheld, positions 4866-4960]
T
[46 nt withheld, positions 4962-5007]
C
[141 nt withheld, positions 5009-5149]
CCTTTGACGTTGGAGTCCACGTTCTTT
[37 nt withheld, positions 5177-5213]
ACTCTATCTCGGGCTATTCTTTTGATTTATAAGGGATTTTGCCGATTTCGGTCTATTGGTTAAAAAATGA
GCTGATTTAACAAAAATTTAACGCGAATTTTAACAAAATATTAACGTTTACAATTTTATGGTGCACTCTC
AGTACAATCTGCTCTGATGCCGCATAGTTAAGCCAGCCCCGACACCCGCCAACACCCGCTGACGCGCCCT
GACGGGCTTGTCTGCTCCCGGCATCCGCTTACAGACAAGCTGTGACCGTCTCCGGGAGCTGCATGTGTCA
GAGGTTTTCACCGTCATCACCGAAACGCGCGAGACGAAAGGGCCTCGTGATACGCCTATTTTTATAGGTT
AATGTCATGATAATAATGGTTTCTTAGACGTCAGGTGGCACTTTTCGGGGAAATGTGCGCGGAACCCCTA
TTTGTTTATTTTTCTAAATACATTCAAATATGTATCCGCTCATGAGACAATAACCCTGATAAATGCTTCA
ATAATATTGAAAAAGGAAGAGTATGAGTATTCAACATTTCCGTGTCGCCCTTATTCCCTTTTTTGCGGCA
TTTTGCCTTCCTGTTTTTGCTCACCCAGAAACGCTGGTGAAAGTAAAAGATGCTGAAGATCAGTTGGGTG
CACGAGTGGGTTACATCGAACTGGATCTCAACAGCGGTAAGATCCTTGAGAGTTTTCGCCCCGAAGAACG
TTTTCCAATGATGAGCACTTTTAAAGTTCTGCTATGTGGCGCGGTATTATCCCGTATTGACGCCGGGCAA
GAGCAACTCGGTCGCCGCATACACTATTCTCAGAATGACTTGGTTGAGTACTCACCAGTCACAGAAAAGC
ATCTTACGGATGGCATGACAGTAAGAGAATTATGCAGTGCTGCCATAACCATGAGTGATAACACTGCGGC
CAACTTACTTCTGACAACGATCGGAGGACCGAAGGAGCTAACCGCTTTTTTGCACAACATGGGGGATCAT
GTAACTCGCCTTGATCGTTGGGAACCGGAGCTGAATGAAGCCATACCAAACGACGAGCGTGACACCACGA
TGCCTGTAGCAATGGCAACAACGTTGCGCAAACTATTAACTGGCGAACTACTTACTCTAGCTTCCCGGCA
ACAATTAATAGACTGGATGGAGGCGGATAAAGTTGCAGGACCACTTCTGCGCTCGGCCCTTCCGGCTGGC
TGGTTTATTGCTGATAAATCTGGAGCCGGTGAGCGTGGGTCTCGCGGTATCATTGCAGCACTGGGGCCAG
ATGGTAAGCCCTCCCGTATCGTAGTTATCTACACGACGGGGAGTCAGGCAACTATGGATGAACGAAATAG
ACAGATCGCTGAGATAGGTGCCTCACTGATTAAGTATTGGTAACTGTCAGACCAAGTTTACTCATATATA
CTTTAGATTGATTTAAAACTTCATTTTTAATTTAAAAGGATCTAGGTGAAGATCCTTTTTGATAATCTCA
TGACCAAAATCCCTTAACGTGAGTTTTCGTTCCACTGAGCGTCAGACCCCGTAGAAAAGATCAAAGGATC
TTCTTGAGATCCTTTTTTTCTGCGCGTAATCTGCTGCTTGCAAACAAAAAAACCACCGCTACCAGCGGTG
GTTTGTTTGCCGGATCAAGAGCTACCAACTCTTTTTCCGAAGGTAACTGGCTTCAGCAGAGCGCAGATAC
CAAATACTGTTCTTCTAGTGTAGCCGTAGTTAGGCCACCACTTCAAGAACTCTGTAGCACCGCCTACATA
CCTCGCTCTGCTAATCCTGTTACCAGTGGCTGCTGCCAGTGGCGATAAGTCGTGTCTTACCGGGTTGGAC
TCAAGACGATAGTTACCGGATAAGGCGCAGCGGTCGGGCTGAACGGGGGGTTCGTGCACACAGCCCAGCT
TGGAGCGAACGACCTACACCGAACTGAGATACCTACAGCGTGAGCTATGAGAAAGCGCCACGCTTCCCGA
AGGGAGAAAGGCGGACAGGTATCCGGTAAGCGGCAGGGTCGGAACAGGAGAGCGCACGAGGGAGCTTCCA
GGGGGAAACGCCTGGTATCTTTATAGTCCTGTCGGGTTTCGCCACCTCTGACTTGAGCGTCGATTTTTGT
GATGCTCGTCAGGGGGGCGGAGCCTATGGAAAAACGCCAGCAACGCGGCCTTTTTACGGTTCCTGGCCTT
TTGCTGGCCTTTTGCTCACATGTTCTTTCCTGCGTTATCCCCTGATTCTGTGGATAACCGTATTACCGCC
TTTGAGTGAGCTGATACCGCTCGCCGCAGCCGAACGACCGAGCGCAGCGAGTCAGTGAGCGAGGAAGCGG
AAGAGCGCCCAATACGCAAACCGCCTCTCCCCGCGCGTTGGCCGATTCATTAATGCAGCTGGCACGACAG
GTTTCCCGACTGGAAAGCGGGCAGTGAGCGCAACGCAATTAATGTGAGTTAGCTCACTCATTAGGCACCC
CAGGCTTTACACTTTATGCTTCCGGCTCGTATGTTGTGTGGAATTGTGAGCGGATAACAATTTCACACAG
GAAACAGCTATGACCATGATTACGCCAAGCTTGCATG
Features (pLannotate 1.2.2; 22 found; start..end, strand, type, name):
     12..39      +  repeat_region  AAV2 ITR (fragment): inverted terminal repeat of adeno-associated virus serotype 2 inverted
     68..95      +  repeat_region  AAV2 ITR (fragment): inverted terminal repeat of adeno-associated virus serotype 2 inverted
   1231..1341    +  CDS            KRAS (fragment): RASK_MELGA - Experimental evidence at protein level: Swiss-Prot protein existence level 1. Ras proteins bind GDP/GTP and possess intrinsic GTPase activity. Plays an important role in the regulation of cell proliferation. May play a role in promoting oncogenic events by inducing transcriptional silencing of tumor suppressor genes (TSGs). From Meleagris gallopavo (Wild turkey).
   2226..2466    +  promoter       U6 promoter: RNA polymerase III promoter for human U6 snRNA
   2495..2570    +  misc_RNA       gRNA scaffold: guide RNA scaffold for the Streptococcus pyogenes CRISPR/Cas9 system
   2623..3115    +  promoter       PGK promoter: mouse phosphoglycerate kinase 1 promoter
   3145..4175    +  CDS            Cre (fragment): site-specific recombinase Cre is a site-specific recombinase from bacteriophage P1. Recombination occurs at loxP sequences.
   4209..4415    +  polyA_signal   bGH poly(A) signal: bovine growth hormone polyadenylation signal
   4476..4616    +  repeat_region  AAV2 ITR: inverted terminal repeat of adeno-associated virus serotype 2 inverted
   4651..4808    +  CDS            lacZα (fragment): LacZα fragment of β-galactosidase; lacZ fragment
   4814..4865    -  misc_feature   bom (fragment): basis of mobility region from pBR322
   4884..5339    +  rep_origin     f1 ori (sequence partly withheld): f1 bacteriophage origin of replication; arrow indicates direction of (+) strand synthesis
   5340..5389    -  misc_feature   bom (fragment): basis of mobility region from pBR322
   5491..5526    -  CDS            rop (fragment): Rop protein, which maintains plasmids at low copy number; rop
   5621..5725    +  promoter       AmpR promoter: bla
   5726..6586    +  CDS            AmpR: β-lactamase; bla; confers resistance to ampicillin, carbenicillin, and related antibiotics
   6757..7345    +  rep_origin     ori: high-copy-number ColE1/pMB1/pBR322/pUC origin of replication
   7528..7620    +  CDS            lacI (fragment): lac repressor; lacI; The lac repressor binds to the lac operator to inhibit transcription in E. coli. This inhibition can be relieved by adding lactose or isopropyl-β-D-thiogalactopyranoside (IPTG).
   7633..7654    +  protein_bind   CAP binding site: CAP binding activates transcription in the presence of cAMP. E. coli catabolite activator protein
   7669..7699    +  promoter       lac promoter: promoter for the E. coli lac operon
   7707..7723    +  protein_bind   lac operator: The lac repressor binds to the lac operator to inhibit transcription in E. coli. This inhibition can be relieved by adding lactose or isopropyl-β-D-thiogalactopyranoside (IPTG). lac repressor encoded by lacI
   7760..8       -  misc_feature   MCS (fragment) (across the origin): pUC18/19 multiple cloning site
