[The description below was written by a language model from this plasmid's Addgene catalogue record and pLannotate feature annotations shown in this document.]
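Description:
AAV-KrasG13V/sgKras/Cre is an adeno-associated virus transfer plasmid built on the 388-MCS AAV backbone and intended for packaging into recombinant AAV for delivery to mouse cells. It is maintained in E. coli as a high-copy plasmid through a ColE1/pUC-type origin and selected with ampicillin (AmpR, β-lactamase). An f1 origin and remnants of lac, bom and rop sequences are also present in the backbone. AAV2 inverted terminal repeats flank the payload and provide the signals for genome replication and encapsidation. In the sequenced record the right ITR is annotated in full, whereas the left one appears only as short fragments, as often happens when these repeat-rich regions are sequenced and annotated.

Three functional units sit between the ITRs. The first is a roughly 2 kb mouse Kras genomic fragment serving as a homology-directed repair template. The annotation tool detects only a short KRAS coding segment within it, matched to an avian orthologue, which fits an exon embedded in flanking homology sequence. This template carries the G13V codon change, silent changes that destroy the sgRNA target and PAM so the repaired allele is not recut, a barcode made of wobble-position substitutions in neighbouring codons, and engineered AvrII and BsiWI sites used for cloning. The second unit is a human U6 promoter driving a Kras-targeting guide fused to the S. pyogenes Cas9 scaffold, which cuts the endogenous locus to stimulate repair. The third is a mouse PGK promoter driving Cre recombinase, terminated by a bGH polyadenylation signal.

No Cas9 is encoded, so the nuclease must be supplied by the recipient cells or animals. Cre would act on whatever floxed alleles the host carries, although the record does not specify them. The associated work used vectors of this kind for multiplexed in vivo introduction of Kras variants and for barcode-based quantification of their oncogenicity.
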