Addgene plasmid #99860: AAV-KrasG13V/sgKras/Cre
Purpose: Expresses Cre-recombinase, a barcoded HDR template to introduce a G13V mutation into the endogenous Kras locus, and a Kras-targeting sgRNA to enhance HDR.
Depositing lab: Monte Winslow. Depositing organization: Stanford University. Publication: Multiplexed in vivo homology-directed repair and tumor barcoding enables parallel quantification of Kras variant oncogenicity. Winters IP, Chiou SH, Paulk NK, McFarland CD, Lalgudi PV, Ma RK, Lisowski L, Connolly AJ, Petrov DA, Kay MA, Winslow MM. Nat Commun. 2017 Dec 12;8(1):2053. doi: 10.1038/s41467-017-01519-y. PubMed 29233960.
Backbone
  Vector backbone: 388-MCS AAV
  Backbone size w/o insert (bp): 5958
  Vector type: Mammalian Expression, AAV, Cre/Lox
Growth in bacteria
  Bacterial resistance: Ampicillin, 100 μg/mL
  Growth temperature: 37°C
  Growth strain: NEB Stable
  Copy number: High Copy
Gene/Insert
  Gene/Insert name: Kras
  gRNA/shRNA sequence: GACTGAGTATAAACTTGTGG
  Species: M. musculus (mouse)
  Insert size (bp): 2014
  Mutation: AvrII site (CAAAGG>CCTAGG), PAM/sgRNA mutations (GACTGAGTATAAACTTGTGGTGG>GACTGAGTATAAACTAGTAGTCG), G13V mutation (GGC>GTC), Barcode = (AGGCAAGAGCGCCTTGACGATA>AGGAAAGTCGGCTCTCACGATC), BsiWI site (CGTGCG>CGTACG)
  Entrez Gene: Kras (a.k.a. K-Ras, K-Ras 2, K-ras, Ki-ras, Kras-2, Kras2, c-K-ras, c-Ki-ras, p21B, ras)
  Cloning method: Restriction Enzyme; 5′ cloning site NcoI, AvrII (not destroyed); 3′ cloning site BsiWI, XhoI (not destroyed)
Terms and licenses: Academic/Nonprofit Terms; Industry Terms: Not Available to Industry
How to cite: AAV-KrasG13V/sgKras/Cre was a gift from Monte Winslow (Addgene plasmid # 99860 ; http://n2t.net/addgene:99860 ; RRID:Addgene_99860)
